Addgene plasmid #186844: pTRE3G-human cGAS-GFP
Purpose: Doxycycline-dependent expression of human cGAS gene in mammalian cells by retroviral transduction
Depositing lab: Jonathan Kagan. Depositing organization: Boston Children's Hospital. Publication: Species-specific self-DNA detection mechanisms by mammalian cyclic GMP-AMP synthases. Mosallanejad K, Kennedy SN, Bahleda KM, Slavik KM, Zhou W, Govande AA, Hancks DC, Kranzusch PJ, Kagan JC. Sci Immunol. 2023 Jan 20;8(79):eabp9765. doi: 10.1126/sciimmunol.abp9765. Epub 2023 Jan 20. PubMed 36662885.
Backbone
  Vector backbone: pRetroX-TRE3G Vector
  Backbone manufacturer: Takara Bio
  Backbone size w/o insert (bp): 6600
  Vector type: Retroviral
  Selectable markers: Puromycin
Growth in bacteria
  Bacterial resistance: Ampicillin, 100 μg/mL
  Growth temperature: 37°C
  Growth strain: NEB Stable
  Copy number: High Copy
Gene/Insert
  Gene/Insert name: Human cGAS with C-terminal GFP tag (alt name: cGAS)
  Species: H. sapiens (human)
  Insert size (bp): 2298
  Entrez Gene: Adamts1 (a.k.a. ADAM-TS1, ADAMTS, ADAMTS-1, C3-C5, METH-1, METH1)
  Promoter: TRE3G
  Tag / fusion protein: GFP (C terminal on insert)
  Cloning method: Ligation Independent Cloning
  Sequencing primers: 5′ pCEP_Fw (agagctcgtttagtgaaccg); 3′ MSCV_Rv (cagcggggctgctaaagcgcatgc)
Terms and licenses: Academic/Nonprofit Terms; Industry Terms: Not Available to Industry
Depositor comments: Contains Kozak sequence (gccacc) before start codon. Glycine-Serine linker is inserted between cGAS and GFP. Please visit https://www.biorxiv.org/content/10.1101/2022.03.09.483681v2 for bioRxiv preprint.
How to cite: pTRE3G-human cGAS-GFP was a gift from Jonathan Kagan (Addgene plasmid # 186844 ; http://n2t.net/addgene:186844 ; RRID:Addgene_186844)
