[The description below was written by a language model from this plasmid's Addgene catalogue record and pLannotate feature annotations shown in this document.]
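Description:
pTRE3G-human cGAS-GFP is a self-inactivating gammaretroviral (MMLV-type) transfer vector built on the pRetroX-TRE3G backbone, designed for doxycycline-dependent expression of human cGAS in mammalian cells after retroviral transduction. In bacteria the roughly 8.9 kb plasmid is maintained through a high-copy ColE1/pUC-type origin and selected with ampicillin via the β-lactamase gene. The viral portion begins with a hybrid CMV enhancer/promoter fused to a truncated 5′ LTR, which drives production of the genomic RNA in packaging cells. This is followed by a packaging signal and a truncated, start-codon-less gag segment that supports encapsidation. A U3-deleted 3′ LTR closes the provirus, so that after integration the LTRs are transcriptionally inactive and expression depends on the internal promoters.

The payload is the human cGAS (cyclic GMP-AMP synthase) coding sequence, preceded by a Kozak sequence and joined through a glycine-serine linker to a C-terminal EGFP, allowing the DNA sensor to be tracked by fluorescence. It sits under the TRE3GV promoter, a third-generation Tet-responsive element optimised for retroviral vectors. This promoter is active only when a Tet-On 3G transactivator is present with doxycycline. The transactivator is not encoded here and must be supplied separately. Downstream, a mouse PGK promoter drives puromycin N-acetyltransferase for selection of transduced cells. The catalogue's Entrez Gene entry lists Adamts1, which does not match the stated insert or the annotated CGAS coding sequence and appears to be a record error. The associated work concerns species-specific self-DNA detection by mammalian cGAS enzymes.
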