Features (pLannotate 1.2.2; 19 found; start..end, strand, type, name):
    355..558     +  promoter       CMV promoter: human cytomegalovirus (CMV) immediate early promoter
    559..734     +  LTR            5' LTR (truncated): truncated long terminal repeat from Moloney murine sarcoma virus
    856..1130    +  misc_feature   MESV Ψ (fragment): packaging signal of murine embryonic stem cell virus
   1197..1613    +  CDS            gag (truncated): truncated Moloney murine leukemia virus (MMLV) gag gene lacking the start codon
   1653..2002    +  promoter       TRE3GV promoter: 3rd-generation Tet-responsive promoter that can be activated by binding of Tet-On® 3G, optimized for retroviral and lentiviral vectors
   2015..3580    +  CDS            CGAS: CGAS_HUMAN - Also known as C6orf150 From Homo sapiens (Human).
   3596..4312    +  CDS            EGFP: the original enhanced GFP (Yang et al., 1996) mammalian codon-optimized
   4343..4842    +  promoter       PGK promoter: mouse phosphoglycerate kinase 1 promoter
   4863..5462    +  CDS            PuroR: puromycin N-acetyltransferase; pac from Streptomyces alboniger; confers resistance to puromycin
   5529..5601    +  CDS            env (fragment): murine leukemia virus gPr80 envelope polyprotein precursor; env; proteolytically cleaved into gp70SU and p15TM subunits
   5643..6068    +  LTR            3' LTR (ΔU3): self-inactivating 3' long terminal repeat (LTR) from Moloney murine leukemia virus
   6137..6177    +  CDS            rop (fragment): Rop protein, which maintains plasmids at low copy number; rop
   6279..6317    +  misc_feature   bom (fragment): basis of mobility region from pBR322
   6334..6663    +  promoter       SV40 promoter: SV40 enhancer and early promoter
   6669..6770    +  misc_feature   bom (fragment): basis of mobility region from pBR322
   6956..7544    -  rep_origin     ori: high-copy-number ColE1/pMB1/pBR322/pUC origin of replication
   7715..8575    -  CDS            AmpR: β-lactamase; bla; confers resistance to ampicillin, carbenicillin, and related antibiotics
   8576..8680    -  promoter       AmpR promoter: bla
   8866..354     +  enhancer       CMV enhancer (across the origin): human cytomegalovirus immediate early enhancer
>Addgene plasmid #186844 | pTRE3G-human cGAS-GFP | addgene full sequence | sequence record 366030 | Addgene NGS Result
TAGTAATCAATTACGGGGTCATTAGTTCATAGCCCATATATGGAGTTCCGCGTTACATAACTTACGGTAA
ATGGCCCGCCTGGCTGACCGCCCAACGACCCCCGCCCATTGACGTCAATAATGACGTATGTTCCCATAGT
AACGCCAATAGGGACTTTCCATTGACGTCAATGGGTGGAGTATTTACGGTAAACTGCCCACTTGGCAGTA
CATCAAGTGTATCATATGCCAAGTACGCCCCCTATTGACGTCAATGACGGTAAATGGCCCGCCTGGCATT
ATGCCCAGTACATGACCTTATGGGACTTTCCTACTTGGCAGTACATCTACGTATTAGTCATCGCTATTAC
CATGGTGATGCGGTTTTGGCAGTACATCAATGGGCGTGGATAGCGGTTTGACTCACGGGGATTTCCAAGT
CTCCACCCCATTGACGTCAATGGGAGTTTGTTTTGGCACCAAAATCAACGGGACTTTCCAAAATGTCGTA
ACAACTCCGCCCCATTGACGCAAATGGGCGGTAGGCGTGTACGGTGGGAGGTCTATATAAGCAGAGCTCA
ATAAAAGAGCCCACAACCCCTCACTCGGCGCGCCAGTCTTCCGATAGACTGCGTCGCCCGGGTACCCGTA
TTCCCAATAAAGCCTCTTGCTGTTTGCATCCGAATCGTGGTCTCGCTGTTCCTTGGGAGGGTCTCCTCTG
AGTGATTGACTACCCACGACGGGGGTCTTTCATTTGGGGGCTCGTCCGGGATTTGGAGACCCCTGCCCAG
GGACCACCGACCCACCACCGGGAGGTAAGCTGGCCAGCAACTTATCTGTGTCTGTCCGATTGTCTAGTGT
CTATGTTTGATGTTATGCGCCTGCGTCTGTACTAGTTAGCTAACTAGCTCTGTATCTGGCGGACCCGTGG
TGGAACTGACGAGTTCTGAACACCCGGCCGCAACCCTGGGAGACGTCCCAGGGACTTTGGGGGCCGTTTT
TGTGGCCCGACCTGAGGAAGGGAGTCGATGTGGAATCCGACCCCGTCAGGATATGTGGTTCTGGTAGGAG
ACGAGAACCTAAAACAGTTCCCGCCTCCGTCTGAATTTTTGCTTTCGGTTTGGAACCGAAGCCGCGCGTC
TTGTCTGCTGCAGCGCTGCAGCATCGTTCTGTGTTGTCTCTGTCTGACTGTGTTTCTGTATTTGTCTGAA
AATTAGGGCCAGACTGTTACCACTCCCTTAAGTTTGACCTTAGGTCACTGGAAAGATGTCGAGCGGATCG
CTCACAACCAGTCGGTAGATGTCAAGAAGAGACGTTGGGTTACCTTCTGCTCTGCAGAATGGCCAACCTT
TAACGTCGGATGGCCGCGAGACGGCACCTTTAACCGAGACCTCATCACCCAGGTTAAGATCAAGGTCTTT
TCACCTGGCCCGCATGGACACCCAGACCAGGTCCCCTACATCGTGACCTGGGAAGCCTTGGCTTTTGACC
CCCCTCCCTGGGTCAAGCCCTTTGTACACCCTAAGCCTCCGCCTCCTCTTCCTCCATCCGCCCCGTCTCT
CCCCCTTGAACCTCCTCGTTCGACCCCGCCTCGATCCTCCCTTTATCCAGCCCTCACTCCTTCTCTAGGC
GCCGGAATTGAAGATCTCGATGAGGCCCTTTCGTCTTCACTCGAGTTTACTCCCTATCAGTGATAGAGAA
CGTATGAAGAGTTTACTCCCTATCAGTGATAGAGAACGTATGCAGACTTTACTCCCTATCAGTGATAGAG
AACGTATAAGGAGTTTACTCCCTATCAGTGATAGAGAACGTATGACCAGTTTACTCCCTATCAGTGATAG
AGAACGTATCTACAGTTTACTCCCTATCAGTGATAGAGAACGTATATCCAGTTTACTCCCTATCAGTGAT
AGAGAACGTATGTCGAGGTAGGCGTGTACGGTGGGCGCCTATAAAAGCAGAGCTCGTTTAGTGAACCGTC
AGATCGCCTGGAGCAATTCCACAACACTTTTGTCTTATACTTGGATCCGCCACCATGCAGCCTTGGCACG
GAAAGGCCATGCAGAGAGCTTCCGAGGCCGGAGCCACTGCCCCCAAGGCTTCCGCACGGAATGCCAGGGG
CGCCCCGATGGATCCCACCGAGTCTCCGGCTGCCCCCGAGGCCGCCCTGCCTAAGGCGGGAAAGTTCGGC
CCCGCCAGGAAGTCGGGATCCCGGCAGAAAAAGAGCGCCCCGGACACCCAGGAGAGGCCGCCCGTCCGCG
CAACTGGGGCCCGCGCCAAAAAGGCCCCTCAGCGCGCCCAGGACACGCAGCCGTCTGACGCCACCAGCGC
CCCTGGGGCAGAGGGGCTGGAGCCTCCTGCGGCTCGGGAGCCGGCTCTTTCCAGGGCTGGTTCTTGCCGC
CAGAGGGGCGCGCGCTGCTCCACGAAGCCAAGACCTCCGCCCGGGCCCTGGGACGTGCCCAGCCCCGGCC
TGCCGGTCTCGGCCCCCATTCTCGTACGGAGGGATGCGGCGCCTGGGGCCTCGAAGCTCCGGGCGGTTTT
GGAGAAGTTGAAGCTCAGCCGCGATGATATCTCCACGGCGGCGGGGATGGTGAAAGGGGTTGTGGACCAC
CTGCTGCTCAGACTGAAGTGCGACTCCGCGTTCAGAGGCGTCGGGCTGCTGAACACCGGGAGCTACTATG
AGCACGTGAAGATTTCTGCACCTAATGAATTTGATGTCATGTTTAAACTGGAAGTCCCCAGAATTCAACT
AGAAGAATATTCCAACACTCGTGCATATTACTTTGTGAAATTTAAAAGAAATCCGAAAGAAAATCCTCTG
AGTCAGTTTTTAGAAGGTGAAATATTATCAGCTTCTAAGATGCTGTCAAAGTTTAGGAAAATCATTAAGG
AAGAAATTAACGACATTAAAGATACAGATGTCATCATGAAGAGGAAAAGAGGAGGGAGCCCTGCTGTAAC
ACTTCTTATTAGTGAAAAAATATCTGTGGATATAACCCTGGCTTTGGAATCAAAAAGTAGCTGGCCTGCT
AGCACCCAAGAAGGCCTGCGCATTCAAAACTGGCTTTCAGCAAAAGTTAGGAAGCAACTACGACTAAAGC
CATTTTACCTTGTACCCAAGCATGCAAAGGAAGGAAATGGTTTCCAAGAAGAAACATGGCGGCTATCCTT
CTCTCACATCGAAAAGGAAATTTTGAACAATCATGGAAAATCTAAAACGTGCTGTGAAAACAAAGAAGAG
AAATGTTGCAGGAAAGATTGTTTAAAACTAATGAAATACCTTTTAGAACAGCTGAAAGAAAGGTTTAAAG
ACAAAAAACATCTGGATAAATTCTCTTCTTATCATGTGAAAACTGCCTTCTTTCACGTATGTACCCAGAA
CCCTCAAGACAGTCAGTGGGACCGCAAAGACCTGGGCCTCTGCTTTGATAACTGCGTGACATACTTTCTT
CAGTGCCTCAGGACAGAAAAACTTGAGAATTATTTTATTCCTGAATTCAATCTATTCTCTAGCAACTTAA
TTGACAAAAGAAGTAAAGAATTTCTGACAAAGCAAATTGAATATGAAAGAAACAATGAGTTTCCAGTTTT
TGATGAATTTGGTGGCGGAGGTAGTGTGAGCAAGGGCGAGGAGCTGTTCACCGGGGTGGTGCCCATCCTG
GTCGAGCTGGACGGCGACGTAAACGGCCACAAGTTCAGCGTGTCCGGCGAGGGCGAGGGCGATGCCACCT
ACGGCAAGCTGACCCTGAAGTTCATCTGCACCACCGGCAAGCTGCCCGTGCCCTGGCCCACCCTCGTGAC
CACCCTGACCTACGGCGTGCAGTGCTTCAGCCGCTACCCCGACCACATGAAGCAGCACGACTTCTTCAAG
TCCGCCATGCCCGAAGGCTACGTCCAGGAGCGCACCATCTTCTTCAAGGACGACGGCAACTACAAGACCC
GCGCCGAGGTGAAGTTCGAGGGCGACACCCTGGTGAACCGCATCGAGCTGAAGGGCATCGACTTCAAGGA
GGACGGCAACATCCTGGGGCACAAGCTGGAGTACAACTACAACAGCCACAACGTCTATATCATGGCCGAC
AAGCAGAAGAACGGCATCAAGGTGAACTTCAAGATCCGCCACAACATCGAGGACGGCAGCGTGCAGCTCG
CCGACCACTACCAGCAGAACACCCCCATCGGCGACGGCCCCGTGCTGCTGCCCGACAACCACTACCTGAG
CACCCAGTCCGCCCTGAGCAAAGACCCCAACGAGAAGCGCGATCACATGGTCCTGCTGGAGTTCGTGACC
GCCGCCGGGATCACTCTCGGCATGGACGAGCTGTACAAGTAAGCGGCCGCGCCGGCGGGCCCGAATTCTA
CCGGGTAGGGGAGGCGCTTTTCCCAAGGCAGTCTGGAGCATGCGCTTTAGCAGCCCCGCTGGGCACTTGG
CGCTACACAAGTGGCCTCTGGCCTCGCACACATTCCACATCCACCGGTAGGCGCCAACCGGCTCCGTTCT
TTGGTGGCCCCTTCGCGCCACCTTCTACTCCTCCCCTAGTCAGGAAGTTCCCCCCCGCCCCGCAGCTCGC
GTCGTGCAGGACGTGACAAATGGAAGTAGCACGTCTCACTAGTCTCGTGCAGATGGACAGCACCGCTGAG
CAATGGAAGCGGGTAGGCCTTTGGGGCAGCGGCCAATAGCAGCTTTGCTCCTTCGCTTTCTGGGCTCAGA
GGCTGGGAAGGGGTGGGTCCGGGGGCGGGCTCAGGGGCGGGCTCAGGGGCGGGGCGGGCGCCCGAAGGTC
CTCCGGAGGCCCGGCATTCTGCACGCTTCAAAAGCGCACGTCTGCCGCGCTGTTCTCCTCTTCCTCATCT
CCGGGCCTTTCGACCTGCAGCCCAAGCTTACCATGACCGAGTACAAGCCCACGGTGCGCCTCGCCACCCG
CGACGACGTCCCCAGGGCCGTACGCACCCTCGCCGCCGCGTTCGCCGACTACCCCGCCACGCGCCACACC
GTCGATCCGGACCGCCACATCGAGCGGGTCACCGAGCTGCAAGAACTCTTCCTCACGCGCGTCGGGCTCG
ACATCGGCAAGGTGTGGGTCGCGGACGACGGCGCCGCGGTGGCGGTCTGGACCACGCCGGAGAGCGTCGA
AGCGGGGGCGGTGTTCGCCGAGATCGGCCCGCGCATGGCCGAGTTGAGCGGTTCCCGGCTGGCCGCGCAG
CAACAGATGGAAGGCCTCCTGGCGCCGCACCGGCCCAAGGAGCCCGCGTGGTTCCTGGCCACCGTCGGCG
TCTCGCCCGACCACCAGGGCAAGGGTCTGGGCAGCGCCGTCGTGCTCCCCGGAGTGGAGGCGGCCGAGCG
CGCCGGGGTGCCCGCCTTCCTGGAGACCTCCGCGCCCCGCAACCTCCCCTTCTACGAGCGGCTCGGCTTC
ACCGTCACCGCCGACGTCGAGGTGCCCGAAGGACCGCGCACCTGGTGCATGACCCGCAAGCCCGGTGCCT
GACGCCCGCCCCACGACCCGCAGCGCCCGACCGAAAGGAGCGCACGACCCCATGCATCGGCGTCTCGAGA
TATCAGTGGTCCAGGCTCTAGTTTTGACTCAACAATATCACCAGCTGAAGCCTATAGAGTACGAGCCATA
GATAAAATAAAAGATTTTATTTAGTCTCCAGAAAAAGGGGGGAATGAAAGACCCCACCTGTAGGTTTGGC
AAGCTAGCTTAAGTAACGCCATTTTGCAAGGCATGGAAAAATACATAACTGAGAATAGAGAAGTTCAGAT
CAAGGTCAGGAACAGATGGAACAGGGTCGACCCTAGAGAACCATCAGATGTTTCCAGGGTGCCCCAAGGA
CCTGAAATGACCCTGTGCCTTATTTGAACTAACCAATCAGTTCGCTTCTCGCTTCTGTTCGCGCGCTTCT
GCTCCCCGAGCTCAATAAAAGAGCCCACAACCCCTCACTCGGGGCGCCAGTCCTCCGATTGACTGAGTCG
CCCGGGTACCCGTGTATCCAATAAACCCTCTTGCAGTTGCATCCGACTTGTGGTCTCGCTGTTCCTTGGG
AGGGTCTCCTCTGAGTGATTGACTACCCGTCAGCGGGGGTCTTTCATTTGGGGGCTCGTCCGGGATCGGG
AGACCCCTGCCCAGGGACCACCGACCCACCACCGGGAGGTAAGCTGGCTGCCTCGCGCGTTTCGGTGATG
ACGGTGAAAACCTCTGACACATGCAGCTCCCGGAGACGGTCACAGCTTGTCTGTAAGCGGATGCCGGGAG
CAGACAAGCCCGTCAGGGCGCGTCAGCGGGTGTTGGCGGGTGTCGGGGCGCAGCCATGACCCAGTCACGT
AGCGATAGCGGAGTGTAGATCCGGCTGTGGAATGTGTGTCAGTTAGGGTGTGGAAAGTCCCCAGGCTCCC
CAGCAGGCAGAAGTATGCAAAGCATGCATCTCAATTAGTCAGCAACCAGGTGTGGAAAGTCCCCAGGCTC
CCCAGCAGGCAGAAGTATGCAAAGCATGCATCTCAATTAGTCAGCAACCATAGTCCCGCCCCTAACTCCG
CCCATCCCGCCCCTAACTCCGCCCAGTTCCGCCCATTCTCCGCCCCATGGCTGACTAATTTTTTTTATTT
ATGCAGAGGCCGAGGCCGCCTCGGCCTCTGAGCTATTCCAGAAGTAGTGAGGAGGCTTTTTTGGAGGCCT
AGGCTTTTGCAAAAAGCTTACTGGCTTAACTATGCGGCATCAGAGCAGATTGTACTGAGAGTGCACCATA
TGCGGTGTGAAATACCGCACAGATGCGTAAGGAGAAAATACCGCATCAGGCGCTCTTCCGCTTCCTCGCT
CACTGACTCGCTGCGCTCGGTCGTTCGGCTGCGGCGAGCGGTATCAGCTCACTCAAAGGCGGTAATACGG
TTATCCACAGAATCAGGGGATAACGCAGGAAAGAACATGTGAGCAAAAGGCCAGCAAAAGGCCAGGAACC
GTAAAAAGGCCGCGTTGCTGGCGTTTTTCCATAGGCTCCGCCCCCCTGACGAGCATCACAAAAATCGACG
CTCAAGTCAGAGGTGGCGAAACCCGACAGGACTATAAAGATACCAGGCGTTTCCCCCTGGAAGCTCCCTC
GTGCGCTCTCCTGTTCCGACCCTGCCGCTTACCGGATACCTGTCCGCCTTTCTCCCTTCGGGAAGCGTGG
CGCTTTCTCATAGCTCACGCTGTAGGTATCTCAGTTCGGTGTAGGTCGTTCGCTCCAAGCTGGGCTGTGT
GCACGAACCCCCCGTTCAGCCCGACCGCTGCGCCTTATCCGGTAACTATCGTCTTGAGTCCAACCCGGTA
AGACACGACTTATCGCCACTGGCAGCAGCCACTGGTAACAGGATTAGCAGAGCGAGGTATGTAGGCGGTG
CTACAGAGTTCTTGAAGTGGTGGCCTAACTACGGCTACACTAGAAGGACAGTATTTGGTATCTGCGCTCT
GCTGAAGCCAGTTACCTTCGGAAAAAGAGTTGGTAGCTCTTGATCCGGCAAACAAACCACCGCTGGTAGC
GGTGGTTTTTTTGTTTGCAAGCAGCAGATTACGCGCAGAAAAAAAGGATCTCAAGAAGATCCTTTGATCT
TTTCTACGGGGTCTGACGCTCAGTGGAACGAAAACTCACGTTAAGGGATTTTGGTCATGAGATTATCAAA
AAGGATCTTCACCTAGATCCTTTTAAATTAAAAATGAAGTTTTAAATCAATCTAAAGTATATATGAGTAA
ACTTGGTCTGACAGTTACCAATGCTTAATCAGTGAGGCACCTATCTCAGCGATCTGTCTATTTCGTTCAT
CCATAGTTGCCTGACTCCCCGTCGTGTAGATAACTACGATACGGGAGGGCTTACCATCTGGCCCCAGTGC
TGCAATGATACCGCGAGACCCACGCTCACCGGCTCCAGATTTATCAGCAATAAACCAGCCAGCCGGAAGG
GCCGAGCGCAGAAGTGGTCCTGCAACTTTATCCGCCTCCATCCAGTCTATTAATTGTTGCCGGGAAGCTA
GAGTAAGTAGTTCGCCAGTTAATAGTTTGCGCAACGTTGTTGCCATTGCTGCAGGCATCGTGGTGTCACG
CTCGTCGTTTGGTATGGCTTCATTCAGCTCCGGTTCCCAACGATCAAGGCGAGTTACATGATCCCCCATG
TTGTGCAAAAAAGCGGTTAGCTCCTTCGGTCCTCCGATCGTTGTCAGAAGTAAGTTGGCCGCAGTGTTAT
CACTCATGGTTATGGCAGCACTGCATAATTCTCTTACTGTCATGCCATCCGTAAGATGCTTTTCTGTGAC
TGGTGAGTACTCAACCAAGTCATTCTGAGAATAGTGTATGCGGCGACCGAGTTGCTCTTGCCCGGCGTCA
ACACGGGATAATACCGCGCCACATAGCAGAACTTTAAAAGTGCTCATCATTGGAAAACGTTCTTCGGGGC
GAAAACTCTCAAGGATCTTACCGCTGTTGAGATCCAGTTCGATGTAACCCACTCGTGCACCCAACTGATC
TTCAGCATCTTTTACTTTCACCAGCGTTTCTGGGTGAGCAAAAACAGGAAGGCAAAATGCCGCAAAAAAG
GGAATAAGGGCGACACGGAAATGTTGAATACTCATACTCTTCCTTTTTCAATATTATTGAAGCATTTATC
AGGGTTATTGTCTCATGAGCGGATACATATTTGAATGTATTTAGAAAAATAAACAAATAGGGGTTCCGCG
CACATTTCCCCGAAAAGTGCCACCTGACGTCTAAGAAACCATTATTATCATGACATTAACCTATAAAAAT
AGGCGTATCACGAGGCCCTTTCGTCTTCAAGAATTAGCTTGGCCATTGCATACGTTGTATCCATATCATA
ATATGTACATTTATATTGGCTCATGTCCAACATTACCGCCATGTTGACATTGATTATTGACTAGTTATTA
A
